Addgene plasmid #43001: I-AGCG
Depositing lab: Chad Cowan & Kiran Musunuru. Depositing organization: Harvard University. Publication: A TALEN Genome-Editing System for Generating Human Stem Cell-Based Disease Models. Ding Q, Lee YK, Schaefer EA, Peters DT, Veres A, Kim K, Kuperwasser N, Motola DL, Meissner TB, Hendriks WT, Trevisan M, Gupta RM, Moisan A, Banks E, Friesen M, Schinzel RT, Xia F, Tang A, Xia Y, Figueroa E, Wann A, Ahfeldt T, Daheron L, Zhang F, Rubin LL, Peng LF, Chung RT, Musunuru K, Cowan CA. Cell Stem Cell. 2012 Dec 12. pii: S1934-5909(12)00645-5. doi: 10.1016/j.stem.2012.11.011. PubMed 23246482.
Backbone
  Vector backbone: pCRII-TOPO
  Backbone manufacturer: Invitrogen
  Backbone size w/o insert (bp): 3973
  Vector type: Bacterial Cloning
Growth in bacteria
  Bacterial resistance: Ampicillin and Kanamycin, 100 & 50 μg/mL
  Growth temperature: 37°C
  Growth strain: Top10
  Copy number: High Copy
Gene/Insert
  Gene/Insert name: I-AGCG
  Species: Synthetic
  Insert size (bp): 424
  Cloning method: TOPO Cloning
  Sequencing primers: 5′ T7; 3′ M13-rev
Terms and licenses: Academic/Nonprofit Terms; Industry Terms: Not Available to Industry
How to cite: I-AGCG was a gift from Chad Cowan & Kiran Musunuru (Addgene plasmid # 43001 ; http://n2t.net/addgene:43001 ; RRID:Addgene_43001)
