[The description below was written by a language model from this plasmid's Addgene catalogue record.]
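Description:
I-AGCG is a bacterial cloning plasmid built on the commercial pCRII-TOPO backbone (about 4 kb without insert), into which a 424 bp synthetic fragment was introduced by TOPO cloning. It is a high-copy plasmid propagated in E. coli. It carries both ampicillin and kanamycin resistance, as is standard for this backbone, so either or both drugs can be used for selection. The insert is flanked by T7 and M13 reverse priming sites, which the record lists for sequence verification. No mammalian promoter, reporter or expression element is recorded, consistent with a storage and assembly vector rather than an expression construct.

The record gives the insert only as "I-AGCG" and does not describe its contents. It comes from a study describing a TALEN genome-editing system for generating human stem cell-based disease models. The name and the insert size suggest, though the record does not confirm, that it is a pre-assembled module of four TALE repeats recognising the bases A, G, C and G. By the same reasoning, the "I" prefix probably marks the module's position in the ordered assembly of a full repeat array. In such library-based systems, multimer fragments are released or amplified from their cloning plasmids and ligated in a defined order into a destination vector carrying the TALE termini and FokI nuclease domain. This yields a custom nuclease directed at a chosen genomic site. No feature table was supplied, so the insert's exact boundaries, orientation and any flanking restriction sites used for assembly cannot be stated.
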