>Addgene plasmid #43001 | I-AGCG | depositor partial sequence | sequence record 58266 | I-AGCG sequence 424 bps
CGTCTCCTGACCCCAGAGCAGGTCGTGGCAATCGCCTCCAACATTGGCGGGAAACAGGCACTCGAGACTG
TCCAGCGCCTGCTTCCCGTGCTGTGCCAAGCGCACGGACTCACCCCAGAGCAGGTCGTGGCAATCGCGAG
CAATAACGGCGGAAAACAGGCTTTGGAAACGGTGCAGAGGCTCCTTCCAGTGCTGTGCCAAGCGCACGGC
CTCACCCCAGAGCAGGTCGTGGCGATCGCAAGCCACGACGGAGGAAAGCAAGCCTTGGAAACAGTACAGA
GGCTGTTGCCTGTGCTGTGCCAAGCGCACGGATTAACCCCAGAGCAGGTCGTGGCAATCGCGAGCAATAA
CGGCGGAAAACAGGCTTTGGAAACGGTGCAGAGGCTCCTTCCAGTGCTGTGCCAAGCGCACGGCTTAAGA
GACG
