>Addgene plasmid #43001 | I-AGCG | addgene partial sequence | sequence record 59960 | M13-F20 5'-TGTAAAACGACGGCCAGT-3'
CTATAGGGCGAATTGGGCCCTCTAGATGCATGCTCGAGCGGCCGCCAGTGTGATGGATATCTGCAGAATT
CGCCCTTATATAGATGCCGTCCTAGCGCGTCTCCTGACCCCAGAGCAGGTCGTGGCAATCGCCTCCAACA
TTGGCGGGAAACAGGCACTCGAGACTGTCCAGCGCCTGCTTCCCGTGCTGTGCCAAGCGCACGGACTCAC
CCCAGAGCAGGTCGTGGCAATCGCGAGCAATAACGGCGGAAAACAGGCTTTGGAAACGGTGCAGAGGCTC
CTTCCAGTGCTGTGCCAAGCGCACGGCCTCACCCCAGAGCAGGTCGTGGCGATCGCAAGCCACGACGGAG
GAAAGCAAGCCTTGGAAACAGTACAGAGGCTGTTGCCTGTGCTGTGCCAAGCGCACGGATTAACCCCAGA
GCAGGTCGTGGCAATCGCGAGCAATAACGGCGGAAAACAGGCTTTGGAAACGGTGCAGAGGCTCCTTCCA
GTGCTGTGCCAAGCGCACGGCTTAAGAGACGTGGGCACAGGAAAGATACTTAAGGGCGAATTCCAGCACA
CTGGCGGCCGTTACTAGTGGATCCGAGCTCGGTACCAAGCTTGGCGTAATCATGGTCATAGCTGTTTCCT
GTGTGAAATTGTTATCCGCTCACAATTCCACACAACATACGAGCCGGAAGCATAAAGTGTAAAGCCTGGG
GTGCCTAATGAGTGAGCTAACTCACATTAATTGCGTTGCGCTCACTGCCCGCTTTCCAGTCGGGAAACCT
GTCGTGCCAGCTGCATTAATGAATCGGCCAACGCGCGGGGAGAGGCGGTTTGCGTATTGGGCGCTCTTCC
GCTTCCTCGCTCACTGACTCGCTGCGCTCGGTCGTTCGGCTGCGGCGAGCGGTATCAGCTCACTCAAAGG
CGGTAATACGGTTATCCACAGAATCAGGGGATAACGCAGGAAAGAACATGTGAGCAA
